Addgene plasmid #40341: Mut.Blimp1pGL3 (Mutant human Blimp1 promoter in pGL3-basic)
Depositing lab: Alexander Dent. Depositing organization: Indiana University School of Medicine, Indianapolis. Publication: Repression of AP-1 function: a mechanism for the regulation of Blimp-1 expression and B lymphocyte differentiation by the B cell lymphoma-6 protooncogene. Vasanwala FH, Kusam S, Toney LM, Dent AL. J Immunol. 2002 Aug 15;169(4):1922-9. PubMed 12165517.
Backbone
  Vector backbone: pGL3-basic
  Backbone manufacturer: Promega
  Backbone size w/o insert (bp): 4818
  Total vector size (bp): 6818
  Vector type: Mammalian Expression, Luciferase
Growth in bacteria
  Bacterial resistance: Ampicillin, 100 μg/mL
  Growth temperature: 37°C
  Growth strain: DH5alpha
  Copy number: Unknown
Gene/Insert
  Gene/Insert name: Blimp1 promoter (mutated) (alt name: PRDM1 promoter (mutated))
  Species: H. sapiens (human)
  Mutation: Two AP-1 sites at -1813 and -1647 replaced with BamHI and EcoRI restriction enzyme sites, respectively
  Entrez Gene: PRDM1 (a.k.a. BLIMP1, PRDI-BF1)
  Promoter: Blimp1
  Tag / fusion protein: Luciferase (C terminal on backbone)
  Cloning method: Restriction Enzyme; 5′ cloning site KpnI (unknown if destroyed); 3′ cloning site XhoI (unknown if destroyed)
  Sequencing primers: 5′ RVprimer3; 3′ LucNrev
Terms and licenses: Academic/Nonprofit Terms; Industry Terms: Not Available to Industry
Depositor comments: This mutant AP-1 site promoter, Mut.Blimp-1pGL3, was constructed by replacing the two AP-1 sites at -1813 and -1647 with BamHI and EcoRI restriction enzyme sites, respectively. Addgene sequencing results have determined that this is a truncated promoter of ~400bp
How to cite: Mut.Blimp1pGL3 (Mutant human Blimp1 promoter in pGL3-basic) was a gift from Alexander Dent (Addgene plasmid # 40341 ; http://n2t.net/addgene:40341 ; RRID:Addgene_40341)
