[The description below was written by a language model from this plasmid's Addgene catalogue record.]
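Description:
Mut.Blimp1pGL3 is a mammalian luciferase reporter plasmid built on pGL3-basic, a promoterless firefly luciferase vector in which reporter expression depends on whatever regulatory sequence is cloned upstream of the luciferase gene. It is propagated in E. coli under ampicillin selection; the record lists the copy number as unknown. The backbone is recorded as 4818 bp and the complete plasmid as 6818 bp, implying an insert of about 2 kb.

The insert is a mutated version of the human Blimp1 (PRDM1, also called PRDI-BF1) promoter, placed between the KpnI and XhoI sites so that it drives the downstream luciferase. Although the catalogue lists luciferase as a C-terminal tag, it functions here as a transcriptional reporter rather than as a protein fusion. In this mutant, two AP-1 binding sites at positions -1813 and -1647 were replaced with BamHI and EcoRI restriction sites respectively, abolishing AP-1 recognition at those positions. Comparing its activity with a wild-type promoter reporter in transfected cells lets one test how much Blimp1 promoter activity depends on AP-1, which fits the associated study of BCL-6 repressing AP-1 function to regulate Blimp-1 expression and B lymphocyte differentiation.

An important caveat is noted in the record: repository sequencing indicated that the promoter is truncated, at about 400 bp. This conflicts with the stated total size and raises the question of whether the mutated sites far upstream are present at all, so the insert should be verified before use. No feature table was provided, so this discrepancy cannot be resolved here.
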