>Addgene plasmid #40341 | Mut.Blimp1pGL3 (Mutant human Blimp1 promoter in pGL3-basic) | addgene partial sequence | sequence record 52845 | LucNRev 5'-CCTTATGCAGTTGCTCTCC-3'
ATGGCGCCGGGCCTTTCTTTATGTTTTTGGCGTCTTCCATGGTGGCTTTACCAACAGTACCGGAATGCCA
AGCTTGGTACCGAGCTCGGATCCACTAGTAACGGCCGCCAGTGTGCTGGAATTCGCCCTTGAGAAATCCA
GCCTGCTCAATAGGGTTTATTAACTGATGCGAATTCGTACCACAATGGACAGAAAAACAATGTAGTCATA
CTGAAGGCTGGCCTGCTGTTCAAACAGTCTCACTTGCAGATGTTAAAGAGTATTTCACTTCCCTTTTAGA
ATCAAACTCTGTTCTTAGGCCACATACACCATCATGCAACTGCTGGGGATCCGGATCCACCATGATAGAG
TAAGGGAATAGGCAAAAAGTTTGATATTTGAGGTGGGAAGAAGGCTATTTTAAGCCAAATATTTGCTTTA
ATGACTGGAAGATGCCAGTGAATCAACTCACTGTTAATTAATATCAGCCTGCACTCACCTTCAGAGGTGG
TGAAATGGGCTTGAGTCTAGGGAGGACGCAAACTTCAAATACCAGTGTGGGGCTTAGCCAGCAACCCTAA
AATAAGGGCGAATTCTGCAGATATCCATCACACTGGCGGCCGCTCGAGCCCGGGCTAGCACGCGTAAGAG
CTCGGTACCTATCGATAGAGAAATGTTCTGGCACCTGCACTTGCACTGGGGACAGCCTATTTTGCTAGTT
TGTTTTGTTTCGTTTTGTTTTGATGGAGAGCGTATGTTAGTACTATCGATTCACACAAAAAACCAACACA
CAGATGTAATGAAAATAAAGATATTTTATTGCGGCCGCTCCAAGTACCTCCCGTACCTTAATATTACTTA
CTTATCATG
