>Addgene plasmid #40341 | Mut.Blimp1pGL3 (Mutant human Blimp1 promoter in pGL3-basic) | addgene partial sequence | sequence record 53054 | RVprimer3 5'-CTAGCAAAATAGGCTGTCCC-3'
ACATTTCTCTATCGATAGGTACCGAGCTCTTACGCGTGCTAGCCCGGGCTCGAGCGGCCGCCAGTGTGAT
GGATATCTGCAGAATTCGCCCTTATTTTAGGGTTGCTGGCTAAGCCCCACACTGGTATTTGAAGTTTGCG
TCCTCCCTAGACTCAAGCCCATTTCACCACCTCTGAAGGTGAGTGCAGGCTGATATTAATTAACAGTGAG
TTGATTCACTGGCATCTTCCAGTCATTAAAGCAAATATTTGGCTTAAAATAGCCTTCTTCCCACCTCAAA
TATCAAACTTTTTGCCTATTCCCTTACTCTATCATGGTGGATCCGGATCCCCAGCAGTTGCATGATGGTG
TATGTGGCCTAAGAACAGAGTTTGATTCTAAAAGGGAAGTGAAATACTCTTTAACATCTGCAAGTGAGAC
TGTTTGAACAGCAGGCCAGCCTTCAGTATGACTACATTGTTTTTCTGTCCATTGTGGTACGAATTCGCAT
CAGTTAATAAACCCTATTGAGCAGGCTGGATTTCTCAAGGGCGAATTCCAGCACACTGGCGGCCGTTACT
AGTGGATCCGAGCTCGGTACCAAGCTTGGCATTCCGGTACTGTTGGTAAAGCCACCATGGAAGACGCCAA
AAACATAAAGAAAGGCCCGGCGCCATTCTATCCGCTGGAAGATGGAACCGCTGGAGAGCAACTGCATAAG
GCTATGAAGAGATACGCCCTGGTTCCTGGAACAATTGCTTTTACAGATGCACATATCGAGGTGGACATCA
CTTACGCTGAGTACTTCGAA
